LOCUS       Exported 7241 bp ds-DNA circular SYN 24-JUN-2021
DEFINITION  Mammalian expression of 3x-Flag-tagged human PP1 alpha catalytic
            subunit.
ACCESSION   .
VERSION     .
KEYWORDS    Flag-neo-PP1-Alpha
SOURCE      synthetic DNA construct
  ORGANISM  synthetic DNA construct
REFERENCE   1 (bases 1 to 7241)
  AUTHORS   Liu X, Han W, Gulla S, Simon NI, Gao Y, Cai C, Yang H, Zhang X, Liu
            J, Balk SP, Chen S
  TITLE     Protein phosphatase 1 suppresses androgen receptor ubiquitylation
            and degradation.
  JOURNAL   Oncotarget. 2016 Jan 12;7(2):1754-64. doi: 10.18632/oncotarget.6434.
  PUBMED    26636645
REFERENCE   2 (bases 1 to 7241)
  AUTHORS   .
  TITLE     Direct Submission
  JOURNAL   Exported Jun 24, 2021 from SnapGene Server 1.1.58
            http://www.snapgene.com
FEATURES             Location/Qualifiers
     source          1..7241
                     /organism="synthetic DNA construct"
                     /mol_type="other DNA"
     primer_bind     126..148
                     /label=M13/pUC Forward
                     /note="In lacZ gene"
     primer_bind     140..157
                     /label=M13 Forward
                     /note="In lacZ gene. Also called M13-F20 or M13 (-21)
                     Forward"
     primer_bind     141..157
                     /label=M13 fwd
                     /note="common sequencing primer, one of multiple similar
                     variants"
     enhancer        318..697
                     /label=CMV enhancer
                     /note="human cytomegalovirus immediate early enhancer"
     promoter        698..901
                     /label=CMV promoter
                     /note="human cytomegalovirus (CMV) immediate early
                     promoter"
     primer_bind     852..872
                     /label=CMV-F
                     /note="Human CMV immediate early promoter, forward primer"
     CDS             931..996
                     /codon_start=1
                     /product="three tandem FLAG(R) epitope tags, followed by an
                     enterokinase cleavage site"
                     /label=3xFLAG
                     /translation="DYKDHDGDYKDHDIDYKDDDDK"
     polyA_signal    2000..2622
                     /label=hGH poly(A) signal
                     /note="human growth hormone polyadenylation signal"
     primer_bind     complement(2199..2218)
                     /label=hGH-PA-R
                     /note="Human growth hormone terminator, reverse primer"
     primer_bind     complement(2646..2666)
                     /label=pBABE 3'
                     /note="SV40 enhancer, reverse primer for pBABE vectors"
     promoter        2664..2961
                     /label=SV40 promoter
                     /note="SV40 enhancer and early promoter"
     primer_bind     2893..2912
                     /label=SV40pro-F
                     /note="SV40 promoter/origin, forward primer"
     CDS             3015..3809
                     /codon_start=1
                     /gene="aph(3')-II (or nptII)"
                     /product="aminoglycoside phosphotransferase from Tn5"
                     /label=NeoR/KanR
                     /note="confers resistance to neomycin, kanamycin, and G418
                     (Geneticin(R))"
                     /translation="MIEQDGLHAGSPAAWVERLFGYDWAQQTIGCSDAAVFRLSAQGRP
                     VLFVKTDLSGALNELQDEAARLSWLATTGVPCAAVLDVVTEAGRDWLLLGEVPGQDLLS
                     SHLAPAEKVSIMADAMRRLHTLDPATCPFDHQAKHRIERARTRMEAGLVDQDDLDEEHQ
                     GLAPAELFARLKARMPDGEDLVVTHGDACLPNIMVENGRFSGFIDCGRLGVADRYQDIA
                     LATRDIAEELGGEWADRFLVLYGIAAPDSQRIAFYRLLDEFF"
     primer_bind     complement(3069..3088)
                     /label=Neo-R
                     /note="Neomycin resistance gene, reverse primer"
     primer_bind     3679..3698
                     /label=Neo-F
                     /note="Neomycin resistance gene, forward primer"
     polyA_signal    4461..4595
                     /label=SV40 poly(A) signal
                     /note="SV40 polyadenylation signal"
     primer_bind     complement(4498..4517)
                     /label=SV40pA-R
                     /note="SV40 polyA, reverse primer"
     primer_bind     4552..4571
                     /label=EBV-rev
                     /note="SV40 polyA terminator, reverse primer"
     primer_bind     complement(4600..4619)
                     /label=T7
                     /note="T7 promoter, forward primer"
     promoter        complement(4601..4619)
                     /label=T7 promoter
                     /note="promoter for bacteriophage T7 RNA polymerase"
     primer_bind     complement(4633..4649)
                     /label=M13 rev
                     /note="common sequencing primer, one of multiple similar
                     variants"
     primer_bind     complement(4633..4649)
                     /label=M13 Reverse
                     /note="In lacZ gene. Also called M13-rev"
     primer_bind     complement(4646..4668)
                     /label=M13/pUC Reverse
                     /note="In lacZ gene"
     protein_bind    4657..4673
                     /label=lac operator
                     /bound_moiety="lac repressor encoded by lacI"
                     /note="The lac repressor binds to the lac operator to
                     inhibit transcription in E. coli. This inhibition can be
                     relieved by adding lactose or
                     isopropyl-beta-D-thiogalactopyranoside (IPTG)."
     promoter        complement(4681..4711)
                     /label=lac promoter
                     /note="promoter for the E. coli lac operon"
     protein_bind    4726..4747
                     /label=CAP binding site
                     /bound_moiety="E. coli catabolite activator protein"
                     /note="CAP binding activates transcription in the presence
                     of cAMP."
     primer_bind     complement(4864..4881)
                     /label=L4440
                     /note="L4440 vector, forward primer"
     rep_origin      complement(5035..5623)
                     /direction=LEFT
                     /label=ori
                     /note="high-copy-number ColE1/pMB1/pBR322/pUC origin of
                     replication"
     primer_bind     complement(5115..5134)
                     /label=pBR322ori-F
                     /note="pBR322 origin, forward primer"
     CDS             complement(5794..6654)
                     /codon_start=1
                     /gene="bla"
                     /product="beta-lactamase"
                     /label=AmpR
                     /note="confers resistance to ampicillin, carbenicillin, and
                     related antibiotics"
                     /translation="MSIQHFRVALIPFFAAFCLPVFAHPETLVKVKDAEDQLGARVGYI
                     ELDLNSGKILESFRPEERFPMMSTFKVLLCGAVLSRIDAGQEQLGRRIHYSQNDLVEYS
                     PVTEKHLTDGMTVRELCSAAITMSDNTAANLLLTTIGGPKELTAFLHNMGDHVTRLDRW
                     EPELNEAIPNDERDTTMPVAMATTLRKLLTGELLTLASRQQLIDWMEADKVAGPLLRSA
                     LPAGWFIADKSGAGERGSRGIIAALGPDGKPSRIVVIYTTGSQATMDERNRQIAEIGAS
                     LIKHW"
     primer_bind     6417..6436
                     /label=Amp-R
                     /note="Ampicillin resistance gene, reverse primer"
     promoter        complement(6655..6759)
                     /gene="bla"
                     /label=AmpR promoter
     rep_origin      6786..7241
                     /direction=RIGHT
                     /label=f1 ori
                     /note="f1 bacteriophage origin of replication; arrow
                     indicates direction of (+) strand synthesis"
     primer_bind     complement(6873..6892)
                     /label=F1ori-R
                     /note="F1 origin, reverse primer"
     primer_bind     7083..7104
                     /label=F1ori-F
                     /note="F1 origin, forward primer"
ORIGIN
        1 ccattcgcca ttcaggctgc gcaactgttg ggaagggcga tcggtgcggg cctcttcgct
       61 attacgccag ctggcgaaag ggggatgtgc tgcaaggcga ttaagttggg taacgccagg
      121 gttttcccag tcacgacgtt gtaaaacgac ggccagtgcc aagctgatct atacattgaa
      181 tcaatattgg caattagcca tattagtcat tggttatata gcataaatca atattggcta
      241 ttggccattg catacgttgt atctatatca taatatgtac atttatattg gctcatgtcc
      301 aatatgaccg ccatgttgac attgattatt gactagttat taatagtaat caattacggg
      361 gtcattagtt catagcccat atatggagtt ccgcgttaca taacttacgg taaatggccc
      421 gcctggctga ccgcccaacg acccccgccc attgacgtca ataatgacgt atgttcccat
      481 agtaacgcca atagggactt tccattgacg tcaatgggtg gagtatttac ggtaaactgc
      541 ccacttggca gtacatcaag tgtatcatat gccaagtccg ccccctattg acgtcaatga
      601 cggtaaatgg cccgcctggc attatgccca gtacatgacc ttacgggact ttcctacttg
      661 gcagtacatc tacgtattag tcatcgctat taccatggtg atgcggtttt ggcagtacac
      721 caatgggcgt ggatagcggt ttgactcacg gggatttcca agtctccacc ccattgacgt
      781 caatgggagt ttgttttggc accaaaatca acgggacttt ccaaaatgtc gtaataaccc
      841 cgccccgttg acgcaaatgg gcggtaggcg tgtacggtgg gaggtctata taagcagagc
      901 tcgtttagtg aaccgtcaga attaaccatg gactacaaag accatgacgg tgattataaa
      961 gatcatgaca tcgattacaa ggatgacgat gacaagctta tgtccgacag cgagaagctc
     1021 aacctggact cgatcatcgg gcgcctgctg gaagtgcagg gctcgcggcc tggcaagaat
     1081 gtacagctga cagagaacga gatccgcggt ctgtgcctga aatcccggga gatttttctg
     1141 agccagccca ttcttctgga gctggaggca cccctcaaga tctgcggtga catacacggc
     1201 cagtactacg accttctgcg actatttgag tatggcggtt tccctcccga gagcaactac
     1261 ctctttctgg gggactatgt ggacaggggc aagcagtcct tggagaccat ctgcctgctg
     1321 ctggcctata agatcaagta ccccgagaac ttcttcctgc tccgtgggaa ccacgagtgt
     1381 gccagcatca accgcatcta tggtttctac gatgagtgca agagacgcta caacatcaaa
     1441 ctgtggaaaa ccttcactga ctgcttcaac tgcctgccca tcgcggccat agtggacgaa
     1501 aagatcttct gctgccacgg aggcctgtcc ccggacctgc agtctatgga gcagattcgg
     1561 cggatcatgc ggcccacaga tgtgcctgac cagggcctgc tgtgtgacct gctgtggtct
     1621 gaccctgaca aggacgtgca gggctggggc gagaacgacc gtggcgtctc ttttaccttt
     1681 ggagccgagg tggtggccaa gttcctccac aagcacgact tggacctcat ctgccgagca
     1741 caccaggtgg tagaagacgg ctacgagttc tttgccaagc ggcagctggt gacacttttc
     1801 tcagctccca actactgtgg cgagtttgac aatgctggcg ccatgatgag tgtggacgag
     1861 accctcatgt gctctttcca gatcctcaag cccgccgaca agaacaaggg gaagtacggg
     1921 cagttcagtg gcctgaaccc tggaggccga cccatcaccc caccccgcaa ttccgccaaa
     1981 gccaagaaat agggatcccg ggtggcatcc ctgtgacccc tccccagtgc ctctcctggc
     2041 cctggaagtt gccactccag tgcccaccag ccttgtccta ataaaattaa gttgcatcat
     2101 tttgtctgac taggtgtcct tctataatat tatggggtgg aggggggtgg tatggagcaa
     2161 ggggcaagtt gggaagacaa cctgtagggc ctgcggggtc tattgggaac caagctggag
     2221 tgcagtggca caatcttggc tcactgcaat ctccgcctcc tgggttcaag cgattctcct
     2281 gcctcagcct cccgagttgt tgggattcca ggcatgcatg accaggctca gctaattttt
     2341 gtttttttgg tagagacggg gtttcaccat attggccagg ctggtctcca actcctaatc
     2401 tcaggtgatc tacccacctt ggcctcccaa attgctggga ttacaggcgt gaaccactgc
     2461 tcccttccct gtccttctga ttttaaaata actataccag caggaggacg tccagacaca
     2521 gcataggcta cctggccatg cccaaccggt gggacatttg agttgcttgc ttggcactgt
     2581 cctctcatgc gttgggtcca ctcagtagat gcctgttgaa ttgggtacgc ggccagcttg
     2641 gctgtggaat gtgtgtcagt tagggtgtgg aaagtcccca ggctccccag caggcagaag
     2701 tatgcaaagc atgcatctca attagtcagc aaccaggtgt ggaaagtccc caggctcccc
     2761 agcaggcaga agtatgcaaa gcatgcatct caattagtca gcaaccatag tcccgcccct
     2821 aactccgccc atcccgcccc taactccgcc cagttccgcc cattctccgc cccatggctg
     2881 actaattttt tttatttatg cagaggccga ggccgcctcg gcctctgagc tattccagaa
     2941 gtagtgagga ggcttttttg gaggaattga tcagcttggg atctgatcaa gagacaggat
     3001 gaggatcgtt tcgcatgatt gaacaagatg gattgcacgc aggttctccg gccgcttggg
     3061 tggagaggct attcggctat gactgggcac aacagacaat cggctgctct gatgccgccg
     3121 tgttccggct gtcagcgcag gggcgcccgg ttctttttgt caagaccgac ctgtccggtg
     3181 ccctgaatga actgcaggac gaggcagcgc ggctatcgtg gctggccacg acgggcgttc
     3241 cttgcgcagc tgtgctcgac gttgtcactg aagcgggaag ggactggctg ctattgggcg
     3301 aagtgccggg gcaggatctc ctgtcatctc accttgctcc tgccgagaaa gtatccatca
     3361 tggctgatgc aatgcggcgg ctgcatacgc ttgatccggc tacctgccca ttcgaccacc
     3421 aagcgaaaca tcgcatcgag cgagcacgta ctcggatgga agccggtctt gtcgatcagg
     3481 atgatctgga cgaagagcat caggggctcg cgccagccga actgttcgcc aggctcaagg
     3541 cgcgcatgcc cgacggcgag gatctcgtcg tgacccatgg cgatgcctgc ttgccgaata
     3601 tcatggtgga aaatggccgc ttttctggat tcatcgactg tggccggctg ggtgtggcgg
     3661 accgctatca ggacatagcg ttggctaccc gtgatattgc tgaagagctt ggcggcgaat
     3721 gggctgaccg cttcctcgtg ctttacggta tcgccgctcc cgattcgcag cgcatcgcct
     3781 tctatcgcct tcttgacgag ttcttctgag cgggactctg gggttcgaaa tgaccgacca
     3841 agcgacgccc aacctgccat cacgagattt cgattccacc gccgccttct atgaaaggtt
     3901 gggcttcgga atcgttttcc gggacgccgg ctggatgatc ctccagcgcg gggatctcat
     3961 gctggagttc ttcgcccacc ccgggctcga tcccctcgcg agttggttca gctgctgcct
     4021 gaggctggac gacctcgcgg agttctaccg gcagtgcaaa tccgtcggca tccaggaaac
     4081 cagcagcggc tatccgcgca tccatgcccc cgaactgcag gagtggggag gcacgatggc
     4141 cgctttggtc gacccggacg ggacgctcct gcgcctgata cagaacgaat tgcttgcagg
     4201 catctcatga gtgtgtcttc ccgttttccg cctgaggtca ctgcgtggat ggagcgctgg
     4261 cgcctgctgc gcgacggcga gctgctcacc acccactcgc caagctggaa ccgtaaaaag
     4321 gccgcgttgc tggcgttttt ccataggctc cgccgatcat aatcagccat accacatttg
     4381 tagaggtttt acttgcttta aaaaacctcc cacacctccc cctgaacctg aaacataaaa
     4441 tgaatgcaat tgttgttgtt aacttgttta ttgcagctta taatggttac aaataaagca
     4501 atagcatcac aaatttcaca aataaagcat ttttttcact gcattctagt tgtggtttgt
     4561 ccaaactcat caatgtatct tatcatgtct ggatcaattc cctatagtga gtcgtattaa
     4621 attcgtaatc atgtcatagc tgtttcctgt gtgaaattgt tatccgctca caattccaca
     4681 caacatacga gccggaagca taaagtgtaa agcctggggt gcctaatgag tgagctaact
     4741 cacattaatt gcgttgcgct cactgcccgc tttccagtcg ggaaacctgt cgtgccagct
     4801 gcattaatga atcggccaac gcgcggggag aggcggtttg cgtattgggc gctcttccgc
     4861 ttcctcgctc actgactcgc tgcgctcggt cgttcggctg cggcgagcgg tatcagctca
     4921 ctcaaaggcg gtaatacggt tatccacaga atcaggggat aacgcaggaa agaacatgtg
     4981 agcaaaaggc cagcaaaagg ccaggaaccg taaaaaggcc gcgttgctgg cgtttttcca
     5041 taggctccgc ccccctgacg agcatcacaa aaatcgacgc tcaagtcaga ggtggcgaaa
     5101 cccgacagga ctataaagat accaggcgtt tccccctgga agctccctcg tgcgctctcc
     5161 tgttccgacc ctgccgctta ccggatacct gtccgccttt ctcccttcgg gaagcgtggc
     5221 gctttctcat agctcacgct gtaggtatct cagttcggtg taggtcgttc gctccaagct
     5281 gggctgtgtg cacgaacccc ccgttcagcc cgaccgctgc gccttatccg gtaactatcg
     5341 tcttgagtcc aacccggtaa gacacgactt atcgccactg gcagcagcca ctggtaacag
     5401 gattagcaga gcgaggtatg taggcggtgc tacagagttc ttgaagtggt ggcctaacta
     5461 cggctacact agaagaacag tatttggtat ctgcgctctg ctgaagccag ttaccttcgg
     5521 aaaaagagtt ggtagctctt gatccggcaa acaaaccacc gctggtagcg gtggtttttt
     5581 tgtttgcaag cagcagatta cgcgcagaaa aaaaggatct caagaagatc ctttgatctt
     5641 ttctacgggg tctgacgctc agtggaacga aaactcacgt taagggattt tggtcatgag
     5701 attatcaaaa aggatcttca cctagatcct tttaaattaa aaatgaagtt ttaaatcaat
     5761 ctaaagtata tatgagtaaa cttggtctga cagttaccaa tgcttaatca gtgaggcacc
     5821 tatctcagcg atctgtctat ttcgttcatc catagttgcc tgactccccg tcgtgtagat
     5881 aactacgata cgggagggct taccatctgg ccccagtgct gcaatgatac cgcgagaccc
     5941 acgctcaccg gctccagatt tatcagcaat aaaccagcca gccggaaggg ccgagcgcag
     6001 aagtggtcct gcaactttat ccgcctccat ccagtctatt aattgttgcc gggaagctag
     6061 agtaagtagt tcgccagtta atagtttgcg caacgttgtt gccattgcta caggcatcgt
     6121 ggtgtcacgc tcgtcgtttg gtatggcttc attcagctcc ggttcccaac gatcaaggcg
     6181 agttacatga tcccccatgt tgtgcaaaaa agcggttagc tccttcggtc ctccgatcgt
     6241 tgtcagaagt aagttggccg cagtgttatc actcatggtt atggcagcac tgcataattc
     6301 tcttactgtc atgccatccg taagatgctt ttctgtgact ggtgagtact caaccaagtc
     6361 attctgagaa tagtgtatgc ggcgaccgag ttgctcttgc ccggcgtcaa tacgggataa
     6421 taccgcgcca catagcagaa ctttaaaagt gctcatcatt ggaaaacgtt cttcggggcg
     6481 aaaactctca aggatcttac cgctgttgag atccagttcg atgtaaccca ctcgtgcacc
     6541 caactgatct tcagcatctt ttactttcac cagcgtttct gggtgagcaa aaacaggaag
     6601 gcaaaatgcc gcaaaaaagg gaataagggc gacacggaaa tgttgaatac tcatactctt
     6661 cctttttcaa tattattgaa gcatttatca gggttattgt ctcatgagcg gatacatatt
     6721 tgaatgtatt tagaaaaata aacaaatagg ggttccgcgc acatttcccc gaaaagtgcc
     6781 acctgnnnnn nnnnnnnnnn nnnnnnnnnn nnnnnnnnnn nnnnnnnnnn nnnnnnnnnn
     6841 nnnnnnnnnn nnnnnnnnnn nnnnnnnnnn nnnnnnnnnn nnnnnnnnnn nnnnnnnnnn
     6901 nnnnnnnnnc nnnnnnnnnn nnnnnnnnnn nnnnnnnnnn nnnnnnnnnn nnnnnnnnnn
     6961 nnnnnnnnnn nnnnnnnnnn nnnnnnnnnn nnnnnnnnnn nannnnnnnn nnnnnnnnnn
     7021 nnnnnnnnnn nnnnnnnnnn nnnnnnnnnn ncctttgacg ttggagtcca cgttctttaa
     7081 tagtggactc ttgttccaaa ctggaacaac actcaaccct atctcggtct attcttttga
     7141 tttataaggg attttgccga tttcggccta ttggttaaaa aatgagctga tttaacaaaa
     7201 atttaacgcg aattttaaca aaatattaac gcttacaatt t
//
